Addgene plasmid #25299: USP5
Purpose: Bacterial expression for structure determination; may not be full ORF
Depositing lab: Cheryl Arrowsmith. Depositing organization: University of Toronto.
Backbone
  Vector backbone: pET28a-LIC
  Backbone manufacturer: SGC
  Backbone size w/o insert (bp): 7328
  Vector type: Bacterial Expression
Growth in bacteria
  Bacterial resistance: Kanamycin, 50 μg/mL
  Growth temperature: 37°C
  Growth strain: DH5alpha
  Copy number: Low Copy
Gene/Insert
  Gene/Insert name: USP5.001.835 (alt names: PDB: 3IHP; ubiquitin specific peptidase 5)
  Species: H. sapiens (human)
  Insert size (bp): 2505
  GenBank ID: BC004889
  Entrez Gene: USP5 (a.k.a. ISOT)
  Tag / fusion protein: His (N terminal on insert)
  Cloning method: Restriction Enzyme
  Sequencing primers: 5′ T7; 3′ T7-term
Terms and licenses: Academic/Nonprofit Terms; Industry Terms: Not Available to Industry
Depositor comments: PDB: 3IHP. http://www.thesgc.org/structures/3IHP/
How to cite: USP5 was a gift from Cheryl Arrowsmith (Addgene plasmid # 25299 ; http://n2t.net/addgene:25299 ; RRID:Addgene_25299)
