[The description below was written by a language model from this plasmid's Addgene catalogue record.]
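Description:
USP5 is a bacterial expression plasmid built on the pET28a-LIC backbone, a ligation-independent-cloning derivative of pET28a from a structural genomics consortium. The backbone is recorded as 7,328 bp without insert. The plasmid is selected with kanamycin, is listed as low copy, and is propagated in a standard cloning strain (DH5alpha). No feature table accompanies the entry, so individual backbone elements such as the origin of replication, promoter and terminator are not explicitly annotated. However, the listed sequencing primers (T7 forward and T7 terminator) match the usual pET arrangement, in which the open reading frame sits between a T7 promoter and a T7 terminator. Such a plasmid is expressed in an E. coli host that supplies T7 RNA polymerase.

The insert is human USP5 (ubiquitin specific peptidase 5, also known as ISOT or isopeptidase T), derived from a cDNA reference clone and recorded as 2,505 bp. The insert name, USP5.001.835, suggests a construct spanning residues 1 to 835, which agrees with the insert length. The catalogue carries a general caution that constructs in this series may not contain the full ORF. An N-terminal His tag is fused to the protein, allowing purification by immobilised metal affinity chromatography. Although the backbone is designed for LIC, the cloning method is recorded as restriction enzyme.

The stated purpose is production of recombinant protein in bacteria for structure determination, and the depositor links the construct to a deposited crystal structure of USP5. It is therefore suited to preparing purified deubiquitinase for crystallography and related biochemical or biophysical studies.
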