>Addgene plasmid #25299 | USP5 | depositor partial sequence | sequence record 11773 | Author sequence
ATGGCGGAGCTGAGTGAGGAGGCGCTGCTGTCAGTATTACCGACGATCCGGGTCCCTAAGGCTGGAGACC
GGGTCCACAAAGACGAGTGCGCCTTCTCCTTCGACACGCCGGAGTCTGAGGGGGGCCTCTACATCTGTAT
GAACACGTTTCTGGGCTTTGGGAAACAGTATGTGGAGAGACATTTCAATAAGACCGGCCAGCGAGTCTAC
TTGCACCTCCGGCGGACCCGGCGCCCGAAAGAGGAGGACCCTGCTACAGGCACTGGAGACCCACCCCGGA
AGAAGCCCACGCGGCTGGCTATTGGTGTTGAAGGCGGATTTGACCTTAGCGAGGAGAAGTTTGAATTAGA
CGAGGATGTGAAGATTGTCATTTTGCCAGATTACCTGGAGATTGCCCGGGATGGACTGGGGGGACTGCCT
GACATTGTCAGAGATCGGGTGACCAGTGCAGTGGAGGCCCTACTGTCGGCCGACTCAGCCTCCCGCAAGC
AGGAGGTGCAGGCATGGGATGGGGAAGTACGGCAGGTGTCTAAGCATGCCTTCAGCCTCAAGCAGTTGGA
CAACCCTGCTCGAATCCCTCCCTGTGGCTGGAAGTGCTCCAAGTGTGACATGAGAGAGAACCTGTGGCTC
AACCTGACTGATGGCTCCATCCTCTGTGGGCGACGCTACTTCGATGGCAGTGGGGGCAACAACCACGCTG
TGGAGCACTACCGAGAGACAGGCTACCCGTTAGCTGTCAAGCTGGGCACCATCACCCCTGATGGAGCTGA
CGTGTACTCATATGATGAGGATGACATGGTCCTGGACCCCAGCCTGGCTGAGCACCTGTCCCACTTCGGC
ATCGACATGCTGAAGATGCAGAAGACAGACAAGACGATGACTGAGTTGGAGATAGACATGAACCAGCGGA
TTGGTGAATGGGAGCTGATCCAGGAGTCAGGTGTGCCACTCAAGCCCCTGTTTGGGCCTGGCTACACAGG
CATCCGGAACCTGGGTAACAGCTGCTACCTCAACTCTGTGGTCCAGGTGCTCTTCAGCATCCCTGACTTC
CAGAGGAAGTATGTGGATAAGCTGGAGAAGATCTTCCAGAATGCCCCGACGGACCCTACCCAGGATTTCA
GCACCCAGGTGGCCAAGCTGGGCCATGGCCTTCTCTCCGGGGAGTATTCCAAGCCAGTACCGGAGTCGGG
CGATGGGGAGCGGGTGCCAGAACAGAAGGAAGTTCAAGATGGCATTGCCCCTCGGATGTTCAAGGCCCTC
ATCGGCAAGGGCCACCCTGAATTCTCCACCAACCGGCAGCAGGATGCCCAGGAGTTCTTCCTTCACCTTA
TCAACATGGTGGAGAGGAATTGCCGGAGCTCTGAAAATCCTAATGAAGTGTTCCGCTTCTTGGTGGAGGA
AAAGATCAAGTGCCTGGCCACAGAGAAGGTGAAGTACACCCAGCGAGTTGACTACATCATGCAGCTGCCT
GTGCCCATGGATGCAGCCCTTAACAAAGAGGAGCTTCTGGAGTACGAGGAGAAGAAGCGGCAAGCCGAAG
AGGAGAAGATGGCACTGCCAGAACTGGTTCGGGCCCAGGTGCCCTTCAGCTCTTGCCTGGAGGCCTACGG
GGCCCCTGAGCAGGTCGATGACTTCTGGAGCACGGCCCTGCAGGCCAAGTCAGTAGCTGTCAAGACCACA
CGATTTGCCTCATTCCCTGACTACCTGGTCATCCAGATCAAGAAGTTCACCTTCGGCTTAGACTGGGTGC
CCAAGAAACTGGATGTGTCCATCGAGATGCCAGAGGAGCTCGACATCTCCCAGTTGAGGGGCACAGGGCT
GCAGCCCGGAGAGGAGGAGCTGCCAGACATTGCCCCACCCCTGGTCACTCCGGATGAGCCCAAAGCGCCC
ATGCTGGATGAATCAGTCATCATCCAGCTGGTGGAGATGGGATTCCCTATGGACGCCTGCCGCAAAGCTG
TCTACTACACGGGCAACAGCGGGGCTGAGGCCGCCATGAACTGGGTCATGTCACACATGGATGATCCAGA
TTTTGCAAACCCCCTCATCCTGCCTGGCTCTAGTGGGCCGGGCTCCACAAGCGCAGCAGCCGACCCCCCT
CCTGAGGACTGTGTGACCACCATTGTCTCCATGGGCTTCTCCCGGGACCAGGCCTTGAAAGCGCTGCGGG
CCACGAACAATAGTTTAGAACGGGCTGTGGACTGGATCTTCAGTCACATTGACGACCTGGATGCTGAAGC
TGCCATGGACATCTCAGAGGGCCGCTCAGCTGCCGACTCCATCTCTGAGTCTGTGCCAGTGGGACCTAAA
GTCCGGGATGGTCCTGGAAAGTATCAGCTCTTTGCCTTCATTAGTCACATGGGCACCTCTACCATGTGTG
GTCACTACGTCTGCCACATCAAGAAAGAAGGCAGATGGGTGATCTACAATGACCAGAAAGTGTGTGCCTC
CGAGAAGCCGCCCAAGGACCTGGGCTACATCTACTTCTACCAGAGAGTGGCCAGC
