>Addgene plasmid #25299 | USP5 | addgene partial sequence | sequence record 31382 | 25299 with T7
ATTCCCTCTGAATATTTTGTTTACTTTAAGAAGGAGATATACCATGGGCAGCAGCCATCATCATCATCAT
CACAGCAGCGGCCTGGTTCCGCGTGGTAGTATGGCGGAGCTGAGTGAGGAGGCGCTGCTGTCAGTATTAC
CGACGATCCGGGTCCCTAAGGCTGGAGACCGGGTCCACAAAGACGAGTGCGCCTTCTCCTTCGACACGCC
GGAGTCTGAGGGGGGCCTCTACATCTGTATGAACACGTTTCTGGGCTTTGGGAAACAGTATGTGGAGAGA
CATTTCAATAAGACCGGCCAGCGAGTCTACTTGCACCTCCGGCGGACCCGGCGCCCGAAAGAGGAGGACC
CTGCTACAGGCACTGGAGACCCACCCCGGAAGAAGCCCACGCGGCTGGCTATTGGTGTTGAAGGCGGATT
TGACCTTAGCGAGGAGAAGTTTGAATTAGACGAGGATGTGAAGATTGTCATTTTGCCAGATTACCTGGAG
ATTGCCCGGGATGGACTGGGGGGACTGCCTGACATTGTCAGAGATCGGGTGACCAGTGCAGTGGAGGCCC
TACTGTCGGCCGACTCAGCCTCCCGCAAGCAGGAGGTGCAGGCATGGGATGGGGAAGTACGGCAGGTGTC
TAAGCATGCCTTCAGCCTCAAGCAGTTGGACAACCCTGCTCGAATCCCTCCCTGTGGCTGGAAGTGCTCC
AAGTGTGACATGAGAGAGAACCTGTGGCTCAACCTGACTGATGGCTCCATCCTCTGTGGGCGACGCTACT
TCGATGGCAGTGGGGGCAACAACCACGCTGTGGAGCACTACCGAGAGACAGGCTACCCGTTAGCTGTCAA
GCTGGGCACCATCACCCCTGATGGAGCTGACGTGTACTCATATGATGAGGATGACATGGTCCTGGACCCC
AGCCTGGCTGA
